Addgene plasmid #75707: CDK20 gRNA (BRDN0001146337)
Purpose: 3rd generation lentiviral gRNA plasmid targeting human CDK20
Depositing lab: John Doench & David Root. Depositing organization: Broad Institute. Publication: Optimized sgRNA design to maximize activity and minimize off-target effects of CRISPR-Cas9. Doench JG, Fusi N, Sullender M, Hegde M, Vaimberg EW, Donovan KF, Smith I, Tothova Z, Wilen C, Orchard R, Virgin HW, Listgarten J, Root DE. Nat Biotechnol. 2016 Jan 18. doi: 10.1038/nbt.3437. PubMed 26780180.
Backbone
  Vector backbone: lentiGuide-Puro
  Backbone manufacturer: Zhang Lab (Addgene plasmid # 52963)
  Vector type: Mammalian Expression, Lentiviral, CRISPR
  Selectable markers: Puromycin
Growth in bacteria
  Bacterial resistance: Ampicillin, 100 μg/mL
  Growth temperature: 37°C
  Growth strain: DH5alpha
  Copy number: High Copy
Gene/Insert
  Gene/Insert name: CDK20 (alt names: CDK20; NM_001039803.2)
  gRNA/shRNA sequence: GGTGCCCGCCAGTATGACCA
  Species: H. sapiens (human)
  Entrez Gene: CDK20 (a.k.a. CCRK, CDCH, P42, PNQALRE)
  Promoter: hU6
  Cloning method: Unknown
  Sequencing primers: 5′ U6-F; 3′ pS2-R
Terms and licenses: Academic/Nonprofit Terms; Industry Terms: Not Available to Industry
Depositor comments: The gRNA was designed to target the following Genbank reference sequence(s): NM_001039803.2. Note that this plasmid does NOT contain Cas9. It should be used in conjunction with lentiCas9-Blast (Addgene #52962) or otherwise with cell lines already expressing Cas9. Browse the full kinome gRNA library at http://www.addgene.org/pooled-library/broadgpp-human-kinome/ or visit http://www.broadinstitute.org/rnai/public/ for detailed protocols and information.
How to cite: CDK20 gRNA (BRDN0001146337) was a gift from John Doench & David Root (Addgene plasmid # 75707 ; http://n2t.net/addgene:75707 ; RRID:Addgene_75707)
