[The description below was written by a language model from this plasmid's Addgene catalogue record and pLannotate feature annotations shown in this document.]
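Description:
CDK20 gRNA (BRDN0001146337) is a third-generation lentiviral single-guide RNA plasmid built on the lentiGuide-Puro backbone and designed to target human CDK20 (also known as CCRK, CDCH, P42 or PNQALRE). It is maintained in E. coli as a high-copy plasmid through a ColE1/pUC-type origin with ampicillin resistance (β-lactamase). The annotated 8.3 kb sequence also carries an f1 origin, an SV40 origin and poly(A) signal, and remnants of cloning-vector lac elements and T7/T3 promoters outside the viral region.

The lentiviral transfer cassette begins with an RSV promoter fused to a truncated HIV-1 5' LTR, which makes genomic RNA production Tat-independent. This is followed by the Ψ packaging signal with a partial gag sequence and by the Rev response element for Rev-dependent nuclear export. Within the provirus, a human U6 RNA polymerase III promoter drives the CDK20-specific spacer joined to the Streptococcus pyogenes Cas9 guide RNA scaffold. A central polypurine tract (cPPT/CTS) lies downstream to aid nuclear import. A separate EF-1α core promoter with its intron A expresses puromycin N-acetyltransferase for selection of transduced mammalian cells. A WPRE enhances transcript expression, and a self-inactivating ΔU3 3' LTR closes the cassette.

The plasmid does not encode Cas9, so it must be paired with a separate Cas9 vector or used in cells that already express the nuclease. The guide was designed against a CDK20 RefSeq transcript and belongs to a human kinome gRNA collection. It is intended for CRISPR knockout of CDK20 after lentiviral delivery and puromycin selection.
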