Features (pLannotate 1.2.2; 29 found; start..end, strand, type, name):
     14..80      +  CDS            small t antigen (fragment): SV40 (simian virus 40) small t antigen
    106..317     +  promoter       EF-1α core promoter: core promoter for human elongation factor EF-1α
    318..1256    +  intron         EF-1α intron A: intron upstream of the start codon of human EF-1α
   1278..1877    +  CDS            PuroR (fragment): puromycin N-acetyltransferase; pac from Streptomyces; confers resistance to puromycin
   1893..2481    +  misc_feature   WPRE: woodchuck hepatitis virus posttranscriptional regulatory element
   2532..2551    +  misc_feature   cPPT/CTS (fragment): central polypurine tract and central termination sequence of HIV-1
   2553..2786    +  LTR            3' LTR (ΔU3): self-inactivating 3' long terminal repeat (LTR) from HIV-1
   2864..2985    +  polyA_signal   SV40 poly(A) signal: SV40 polyadenylation signal
   3025..3160    +  rep_origin     SV40 ori: SV40 origin of replication
   3181..3199    -  promoter       T7 promoter: promoter for bacteriophage T7 RNA polymerase
   3207..3362    +  CDS            lacZα (fragment): LacZα fragment of β-galactosidase; lacZ fragment
   3367..3795    +  rep_origin     f1 ori (sequence partly withheld): f1 bacteriophage origin of replication; arrow indicates direction of (+) strand synthesis
   3848..3952    +  promoter       AmpR promoter: bla
   3953..4813    +  CDS            AmpR: β-lactamase; bla; confers resistance to ampicillin, carbenicillin, and related antibiotics
   4984..5572    +  rep_origin     ori: high-copy-number ColE1/pMB1/pBR322/pUC origin of replication
   5755..5847    +  CDS            lacI (fragment): lac repressor; lacI; The lac repressor binds to the lac operator to inhibit transcription in E. coli. This inhibition can be relieved by adding lactose or isopropyl-β-D-thiogalactopyranoside (IPTG).
   5860..5881    +  protein_bind   CAP binding site: CAP binding activates transcription in the presence of cAMP. E. coli catabolite activator protein
   5896..5926    +  promoter       lac promoter: promoter for the E. coli lac operon
   5934..5950    +  protein_bind   lac operator: The lac repressor binds to the lac operator to inhibit transcription in E. coli. This inhibition can be relieved by adding lactose or isopropyl-β-D-thiogalactopyranoside (IPTG). lac repressor encoded by lacI
   5995..6013    +  promoter       T3 promoter: promoter for bacteriophage T3 RNA polymerase
   6041..6267    +  promoter       RSV promoter: Rous sarcoma virus enhancer/promoter
   6268..6448    +  LTR            5' LTR (truncated): truncated 5' long terminal repeat (LTR) from HIV-1
   6495..6620    +  misc_feature   HIV-1 Ψ: packaging signal of human immunodeficiency virus type 1
   6604..6967    +  CDS            HIV-1 gag (fragment): gag protein from human immunodeficiency virus 1; gag
   7113..7346    +  misc_feature   RRE: The Rev response element (RRE) of HIV-1 allows for Rev-dependent mRNA export from the nucleus to the cytoplasm.
   7723..7749    +  CDS            Rev (fragment): human immunodeficiency virus 1 (HIV-1) Rev protein; rev; enhances nuclear export of unspliced and incompletely spliced viral mRNAs
   7753..7993    +  promoter       U6 promoter: RNA polymerase III promoter for human U6 snRNA
   8023..8098    +  misc_RNA       gRNA scaffold: guide RNA scaffold for the Streptococcus pyogenes CRISPR/Cas9 system
   8154..8271    +  misc_feature   cPPT/CTS: central polypurine tract and central termination sequence of HIV-1
>Addgene plasmid #75707 | CDK20 gRNA (BRDN0001146337) | addgene full sequence | sequence record 184408 | Addgene Assembled Sequence
CCCGGGTGCAAAGATGGATAAAGTTTTAAACAGAGAGGAATCTTTGCAGCTAATGGACCTTCTAGGTCTT
GAAAGGAGTGGGAATTGGCTCCGGTGCCCGTCAGTGGGCAGAGCGCACATCGCCCACAGTCCCCGAGAAG
TTGGGGGGAGGGGTCGGCAATTGATCCGGTGCCTAGAGAAGGTGGCGCGGGGTAAACTGGGAAAGTGATG
TCGTGTACTGGCTCCGCCTTTTTCCCGAGGGTGGGGGAGAACCGTATATAAGTGCAGTAGTCGCCGTGAA
CGTTCTTTTTCGCAACGGGTTTGCCGCCAGAACACAGGTAAGTGCCGTGTGTGGTTCCCGCGGGCCTGGC
CTCTTTACGGGTTATGGCCCTTGCGTGCCTTGAATTACTTCCACCTGGCTGCAGTACGTGATTCTTGATC
CCGAGCTTCGGGTTGGAAGTGGGTGGGAGAGTTCGAGGCCTTGCGCTTAAGGAGCCCCTTCGCCTCGTGC
TTGAGTTGAGGCCTGGCCTGGGCGCTGGGGCCGCCGCGTGCGAATCTGGTGGCACCTTCGCGCCTGTCTC
GCTGCTTTCGATAAGTCTCTAGCCATTTAAAATTTTTGATGACCTGCTGCGACGCTTTTTTTCTGGCAAG
ATAGTCTTGTAAATGCGGGCCAAGATCTGCACACTGGTATTTCGGTTTTTGGGGCCGCGGGCGGCGACGG
GGCCCGTGCGTCCCAGCGCACATGTTCGGCGAGGCGGGGCCTGCGAGCGCGGCCACCGAGAATCGGACGG
GGGTAGTCTCAAGCTGGCCGGCCTGCTCTGGTGCCTGGCCTCGCGCCGCCGTGTATCGCCCCGCCCTGGG
CGGCAAGGCTGGCCCGGTCGGCACCAGTTGCGTGAGCGGAAAGATGGCCGCTTCCCGGCCCTGCTGCAGG
GAGCTCAAAATGGAGGACGCGGCGCTCGGGAGAGCGGGCGGGTGAGTCACCCACACAAAGGAAAAGGGCC
TTTCCGTCCTCAGCCGTCGCTTCATGTGACTCCACGGAGTACCGGGCGCCGTCCAGGCACCTCGATTAGT
TCTCGAGCTTTTGGAGTACGTCGTCTTTAGGTTGGGGGGAGGGGTTTTATGCGATGGAGTTTCCCCACAC
TGAGTGGGTGGAGACTGAAGTTAGGCCAGCTTGGCACTTGATGTAATTCTCCTTGGAATTTGCCCTTTTT
GAGTTTGGATCTTGGTTCATTCTCAAGCCTCAGACAGTGGTTCAAAGTTTTTTTCTTCCATTTCAGGTGT
CGTGACGTACGGCCACCATGACCGAGTACAAGCCCACGGTGCGCCTCGCCACCCGCGACGACGTCCCCAG
GGCCGTACGCACCCTCGCCGCCGCGTTCGCCGACTACCCCGCCACGCGCCACACCGTCGATCCGGACCGC
CACATCGAGCGGGTCACCGAGCTGCAAGAACTCTTCCTCACGCGCGTCGGGCTCGACATCGGCAAGGTGT
GGGTCGCGGACGACGGCGCCGCCGTGGCGGTCTGGACCACGCCGGAGAGCGTCGAAGCGGGGGCGGTGTT
CGCCGAGATCGGCCCGCGCATGGCCGAGTTGAGCGGTTCCCGGCTGGCCGCGCAGCAACAGATGGAAGGC
CTCCTGGCGCCGCACCGGCCCAAGGAGCCCGCGTGGTTCCTGGCCACCGTCGGAGTCTCGCCCGACCACC
AGGGCAAGGGTCTGGGCAGCGCCGTCGTGCTCCCCGGAGTGGAGGCGGCCGAGCGCGCCGGGGTGCCCGC
CTTCCTGGAGACCTCCGCGCCCCGCAACCTCCCCTTCTACGAGCGGCTCGGCTTCACCGTCACCGCCGAC
GTCGAGGTGCCCGAAGGACCGCGCACCTGGTGCATGACCCGCAAGCCCGGTGCCTGAACGCGTTAAGTCG
ACAATCAACCTCTGGATTACAAAATTTGTGAAAGATTGACTGGTATTCTTAACTATGTTGCTCCTTTTAC
GCTATGTGGATACGCTGCTTTAATGCCTTTGTATCATGCTATTGCTTCCCGTATGGCTTTCATTTTCTCC
TCCTTGTATAAATCCTGGTTGCTGTCTCTTTATGAGGAGTTGTGGCCCGTTGTCAGGCAACGTGGCGTGG
TGTGCACTGTGTTTGCTGACGCAACCCCCACTGGTTGGGGCATTGCCACCACCTGTCAGCTCCTTTCCGG
GACTTTCGCTTTCCCCCTCCCTATTGCCACGGCGGAACTCATCGCCGCCTGCCTTGCCCGCTGCTGGACA
GGGGCTCGGCTGTTGGGCACTGACAATTCCGTGGTGTTGTCGGGGAAATCATCGTCCTTTCCTTGGCTGC
TCGCCTGTGTTGCCACCTGGATTCTGCGCGGGACGTCCTTCTGCTACGTCCCTTCGGCCCTCAATCCAGC
GGACCTTCCTTCCCGCGGCCTGCTGCCGGCTCTGCGGCCTCTTCCGCGTCTTCGCCTTCGCCCTCAGACG
AGTCGGATCTCCCTTTGGGCCGCCTCCCCGCGTCGACTTTAAGACCAATGACTTACAAGGCAGCTGTAGA
TCTTAGCCACTTTTTAAAAGAAAAGGGGGGACTGGAAGGGCTAATTCACTCCCAACGAAGACAAGATCTG
CTTTTTGCTTGTACTGGGTCTCTCTGGTTAGACCAGATCTGAGCCTGGGAGCTCTCTGGCTAACTAGGGA
ACCCACTGCTTAAGCCTCAATAAAGCTTGCCTTGAGTGCTTCAAGTAGTGTGTGCCCGTCTGTTGTGTGA
CTCTGGTAACTAGAGATCCCTCAGACCCTTTTAGTCAGTGTGGAAAATCTCTAGCAGTACGTATAGTAGT
TCATGTCATCTTATTATTCAGTATTTATAACTTGCAAAGAAATGAATATCAGAGAGTGAGAGGAACTTGT
TTATTGCAGCTTATAATGGTTACAAATAAAGCAATAGCATCACAAATTTCACAAATAAAGCATTTTTTTC
ACTGCATTCTAGTTGTGGTTTGTCCAAACTCATCAATGTATCTTATCATGTCTGGCTCTAGCTATCCCGC
CCCTAACTCCGCCCATCCCGCCCCTAACTCCGCCCAGTTCCGCCCATTCTCCGCCCCATGGCTGACTAAT
TTTTTTTATTTATGCAGAGGCCGAGGCCGCCTCGGCCTCTGAGCTATTCCAGAAGTAGTGAGGAGGCTTT
TTTGGAGGCCTAGGGACGTACCCAATTCGCCCTATAGTGAGTCGTATTACGCGCGCTCACTGGCCGTCGT
TTTACAACGTCGTGACTGGGAAAACCCTGGCGTTACCCAACTTAATCGCCTTGCAGCACATCCCCCTTTC
GCCAGCTGGCGTAATAGCGAAGAGGCCCGCACCGATCGCCCTTCCCAACAGTTGCGCAGCCTGAATGGCG
AATGGG
[124 nt withheld, positions 3367-3490]
C
[91 nt withheld, positions 3492-3582]
A
[49 nt withheld, positions 3584-3632]
CCTTTGACGTTGGAGTCCACGTTCTTT
[37 nt withheld, positions 3660-3696]
ACCCTATCTCGGTCTATTCTTTTGATTTATAAGGGATTTTGCCGATTTCGGCCTATTGGTTAAAAAATGA
GCTGATTTAACAAAAATTTAACGCGAATTTTAACAAAATATTAACGCTTACAATTTAGGTGGCACTTTTC
GGGGAAATGTGCGCGGAACCCCTATTTGTTTATTTTTCTAAATACATTCAAATATGTATCCGCTCATGAG
ACAATAACCCTGATAAATGCTTCAATAATATTGAAAAAGGAAGAGTATGAGTATTCAACATTTCCGTGTC
GCCCTTATTCCCTTTTTTGCGGCATTTTGCCTTCCTGTTTTTGCTCACCCAGAAACGCTGGTGAAAGTAA
AAGATGCTGAAGATCAGTTGGGTGCACGAGTGGGTTACATCGAACTGGATCTCAACAGCGGTAAGATCCT
TGAGAGTTTTCGCCCCGAAGAACGTTTTCCAATGATGAGCACTTTTAAAGTTCTGCTATGTGGCGCGGTA
TTATCCCGTATTGACGCCGGGCAAGAGCAACTCGGTCGCCGCATACACTATTCTCAGAATGACTTGGTTG
AGTACTCACCAGTCACAGAAAAGCATCTTACGGATGGCATGACAGTAAGAGAATTATGCAGTGCTGCCAT
AACCATGAGTGATAACACTGCGGCCAACTTACTTCTGACAACGATCGGAGGACCGAAGGAGCTAACCGCT
TTTTTGCACAACATGGGGGATCATGTAACTCGCCTTGATCGTTGGGAACCGGAGCTGAATGAAGCCATAC
CAAACGACGAGCGTGACACCACGATGCCTGTAGCAATGGCAACAACGTTGCGCAAACTATTAACTGGCGA
ACTACTTACTCTAGCTTCCCGGCAACAATTAATAGACTGGATGGAGGCGGATAAAGTTGCAGGACCACTT
CTGCGCTCGGCCCTTCCGGCTGGCTGGTTTATTGCTGATAAATCTGGAGCCGGTGAGCGTGGGTCTCGCG
GTATCATTGCAGCACTGGGGCCAGATGGTAAGCCCTCCCGTATCGTAGTTATCTACACGACGGGGAGTCA
GGCAACTATGGATGAACGAAATAGACAGATCGCTGAGATAGGTGCCTCACTGATTAAGCATTGGTAACTG
TCAGACCAAGTTTACTCATATATACTTTAGATTGATTTAAAACTTCATTTTTAATTTAAAAGGATCTAGG
TGAAGATCCTTTTTGATAATCTCATGACCAAAATCCCTTAACGTGAGTTTTCGTTCCACTGAGCGTCAGA
CCCCGTAGAAAAGATCAAAGGATCTTCTTGAGATCCTTTTTTTCTGCGCGTAATCTGCTGCTTGCAAACA
AAAAAACCACCGCTACCAGCGGTGGTTTGTTTGCCGGATCAAGAGCTACCAACTCTTTTTCCGAAGGTAA
CTGGCTTCAGCAGAGCGCAGATACCAAATACTGTTCTTCTAGTGTAGCCGTAGTTAGGCCACCACTTCAA
GAACTCTGTAGCACCGCCTACATACCTCGCTCTGCTAATCCTGTTACCAGTGGCTGCTGCCAGTGGCGAT
AAGTCGTGTCTTACCGGGTTGGACTCAAGACGATAGTTACCGGATAAGGCGCAGCGGTCGGGCTGAACGG
GGGGTTCGTGCACACAGCCCAGCTTGGAGCGAACGACCTACACCGAACTGAGATACCTACAGCGTGAGCT
ATGAGAAAGCGCCACGCTTCCCGAAGGGAGAAAGGCGGACAGGTATCCGGTAAGCGGCAGGGTCGGAACA
GGAGAGCGCACGAGGGAGCTTCCAGGGGGAAACGCCTGGTATCTTTATAGTCCTGTCGGGTTTCGCCACC
TCTGACTTGAGCGTCGATTTTTGTGATGCTCGTCAGGGGGGCGGAGCCTATGGAAAAACGCCAGCAACGC
GGCCTTTTTACGGTTCCTGGCCTTTTGCTGGCCTTTTGCTCACATGTTCTTTCCTGCGTTATCCCCTGAT
TCTGTGGATAACCGTATTACCGCCTTTGAGTGAGCTGATACCGCTCGCCGCAGCCGAACGACCGAGCGCA
GCGAGTCAGTGAGCGAGGAAGCGGAAGAGCGCCCAATACGCAAACCGCCTCTCCCCGCGCGTTGGCCGAT
TCATTAATGCAGCTGGCACGACAGGTTTCCCGACTGGAAAGCGGGCAGTGAGCGCAACGCAATTAATGTG
AGTTAGCTCACTCATTAGGCACCCCAGGCTTTACACTTTATGCTTCCGGCTCGTATGTTGTGTGGAATTG
TGAGCGGATAACAATTTCACACAGGAAACAGCTATGACCATGATTACGCCAAGCGCGCAATTAACCCTCA
CTAAAGGGAACAAAAGCTGGAGCTGCAAGCTTAATGTAGTCTTATGCAATACTCTTGTAGTCTTGCAACA
TGGTAACGATGAGTTAGCAACATGCCTTACAAGGAGAGAAAAAGCACCGTGCATGCCGATTGGTGGAAGT
AAGGTGGTACGATCGTGCCTTATTAGGAAGGCAACAGACGGGTCTGACATGGATTGGACGAACCACTGAA
TTGCCGCATTGCAGAGATATTGTATTTAAGTGCCTAGCTCGATACATAAACGGGTCTCTCTGGTTAGACC
AGATCTGAGCCTGGGAGCTCTCTGGCTAACTAGGGAACCCACTGCTTAAGCCTCAATAAAGCTTGCCTTG
AGTGCTTCAAGTAGTGTGTGCCCGTCTGTTGTGTGACTCTGGTAACTAGAGATCCCTCAGACCCTTTTAG
TCAGTGTGGAAAATCTCTAGCAGTGGCGCCCGAACAGGGACTTGAAAGCGAAAGGGAAACCAGAGGAGCT
CTCTCGACGCAGGACTCGGCTTGCTGAAGCGCGCACGGCAAGAGGCGAGGGGCGGCGACTGGTGAGTACG
CCAAAAATTTTGACTAGCGGAGGCTAGAAGGAGAGAGATGGGTGCGAGAGCGTCAGTATTAAGCGGGGGA
GAATTAGATCGCGATGGGAAAAAATTCGGTTAAGGCCAGGGGGAAAGAAAAAATATAAATTAAAACATAT
AGTATGGGCAAGCAGGGAGCTAGAACGATTCGCAGTTAATCCTGGCCTGTTAGAAACATCAGAAGGCTGT
AGACAAATACTGGGACAGCTACAACCATCCCTTCAGACAGGATCAGAAGAACTTAGATCATTATATAATA
CAGTAGCAACCCTCTATTGTGTGCATCAAAGGATAGAGATAAAAGACACCAAGGAAGCTTTAGACAAGAT
AGAGGAAGAGCAAAACAAAAGTAAGACCACCGCACAGCAAGCGGCCGCTGATCTTCAGACCTGGAGGAGG
AGATATGAGGGACAATTGGAGAAGTGAATTATATAAATATAAAGTAGTAAAAATTGAACCATTAGGAGTA
GCACCCACCAAGGCAAAGAGAAGAGTGGTGCAGAGAGAAAAAAGAGCAGTGGGAATAGGAGCTTTGTTCC
TTGGGTTCTTGGGAGCAGCAGGAAGCACTATGGGCGCAGCGTCAATGACGCTGACGGTACAGGCCAGACA
ATTATTGTCTGGTATAGTGCAGCAGCAGAACAATTTGCTGAGGGCTATTGAGGCGCAACAGCATCTGTTG
CAACTCACAGTCTGGGGCATCAAGCAGCTCCAGGCAAGAATCCTGGCTGTGGAAAGATACCTAAAGGATC
AACAGCTCCTGGGGATTTGGGGTTGCTCTGGAAAACTCATTTGCACCACTGCTGTGCCTTGGAATGCTAG
TTGGAGTAATAAATCTCTGGAACAGATTTGGAATCACACGACCTGGATGGAGTGGGACAGAGAAATTAAC
AATTACACAAGCTTAATACACTCCTTAATTGAAGAATCGCAAAACCAGCAAGAAAAGAATGAACAAGAAT
TATTGGAATTAGATAAATGGGCAAGTTTGTGGAATTGGTTTAACATAACAAATTGGCTGTGGTATATAAA
ATTATTCATAATGATAGTAGGAGGCTTGGTAGGTTTAAGAATAGTTTTTGCTGTACTTTCTATAGTGAAT
AGAGTTAGGCAGGGATATTCACCATTATCGTTTCAGACCCACCTCCCAACCCCGAGGGGACCCAGAGAGG
GCCTATTTCCCATGATTCCTTCATATTTGCATATACGATACAAGGCTGTTAGAGAGATAATTAGAATTAA
TTTGACTGTAAACACAAAGATATTAGTACAAAATACGTGACGTAGAAAGTAATAATTTCTTGGGTAGTTT
GCAGTTTTAAAATTATGTTTTAAAATGGACTATCATATGCTTACCGTAACTTGAAAGTATTTCGATTTCT
TGGCTTTATATATCTTGTGGAAAGGACGAAACACCGGGTGCCCGCCAGTATGACCAGTTTTAGAGCTAGA
AATAGCAAGTTAAAATAAGGCTAGTCCGTTATCAACTTGAAAAAGTGGCACCGAGTCGGTGCTTTTTTAA
GCTTGGCGTAACTAGATCTTGAGACAAATGGCAGTATTCATCCACAATTTTAAAAGAAAAGGGGGGATTG
GGGGGTACAGTGCAGGGGAAAGAATAGTAGACATAATAGCAACAGACATACAAACTAAAGAATTACAAAA
ACAAATTACAAAAATTCAAAATTTTCGGGTTTATTACAGGGACAGCAGAGATCCACTTTGGCGCCGGCTC
GAGGGGG
