>Addgene plasmid #75707 | CDK20 gRNA (BRDN0001146337) | depositor partial sequence | sequence record 143167 | Target Sequence
GGTGCCCGCCAGTATGACCA
