>Addgene plasmid #75707 | CDK20 gRNA (BRDN0001146337) | addgene partial sequence | sequence record 184407 | hU6-F
ACGTGACGTAGAAAGTAATAATTTCTTGGGTAGTTTGCAGTTTTAAAATTATGTTTTAAAATGGACTATC
ATATGCTTACCGTAACTTGAAAGTATTTCGATTTCTTGGCTTTATATATCTTGTGGAAAGGACGAAACAC
CGGGTGCCCGCCAGTATGACCAGTTTTAGAGCTAGAAATAGCAAGTTAAAATAAGGCTAGTCCGTTATCA
ACTTGAAAAAGTGGCACCGAGTCGGTGCTTTTTTAAGCTTGGCGTAACTAGATCTTGAGACAAATGGCAG
TATTCATCCACAATTTTAAAAGAAAAGGGGGGATTGGGGGGTACAGTGCAGGGGAAAGAATAGTAGACAT
AATAGCAACAGACATACAAACTAAAGAATTACAAAAACAAATTACAAAAATTCAAAATTTTCGGGTTTAT
TACAGGGACAGCAGAGATCCACTTTGGCGCCGGCTCGAGGGGGCCCGGGTGCAAAGATGGATAAAGTTTT
AAACAGAGAGGAATCTTTGCAGCTAATGGACCTTCTAGGTCTTGAAAGGAGTGGGAATTGGCTCCGGTGC
CCGTCAGTGG
